Addgene plasmid #42230: pX330-U6-Chimeric_BB-CBh-hSpCas9
Purpose: A human codon-optimized SpCas9 and chimeric guide RNA expression plasmid.
Depositing lab: Feng Zhang. Depositing organization: Broad Institute. Publication: Multiplex Genome Engineering Using CRISPR/Cas Systems. Cong L, Ran FA, Cox D, Lin S, Barretto R, Habib N, Hsu PD, Wu X, Jiang W, Marraffini LA, Zhang F. Science. 2013 Jan 3. 10.1126/science.1231143 PubMed 23287718.
Backbone
  Vector backbone: pUC ori vector
  Vector type: Mammalian Expression, CRISPR
Growth in bacteria
  Bacterial resistance: Ampicillin, 100 μg/mL
  Growth temperature: 37°C
  Growth strain: Stbl3
  Copy number: High Copy
Gene/Insert
  Gene/Insert name: humanized S. pyogenes Cas9 (alt names: SpCas9; hSpCas9)
  Insert size (bp): 4272
  Promoter: CBh
  Tag / fusion protein: 3xFLAG (N terminal on insert)
  Cloning method: Restriction Enzyme; 5′ cloning site AgeI (not destroyed); 3′ cloning site EcoRI (not destroyed)
  Sequencing primers: 5′ agggatggttggttggtggg; 3′ CCAATCCTCCCCCTTGCTGT
Terms and licenses: Academic/Nonprofit Terms; Industry Terms: Not Available to Industry
Depositor comments: Alternate plasmid name: pSpCas9(BB) (PX330) For plasmid usage, please see the associated publication (Cong et al. Science. 2013, PMID: 23287718), as well as Ran et al. Nat Protoc. 2013, PMID: 24157548. For more information on Zhang Lab CRISPR Plasmids please refer to: http://www.addgene.org/crispr/zhang/
How to cite: pX330-U6-Chimeric_BB-CBh-hSpCas9 was a gift from Feng Zhang (Addgene plasmid # 42230 ; http://n2t.net/addgene:42230 ; RRID:Addgene_42230)
