[The description below was written by a language model from this plasmid's Addgene catalogue record and pLannotate feature annotations shown in this document.]
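Description:
pX330-U6-Chimeric_BB-CBh-hSpCas9, also called pSpCas9(BB), is an all-in-one mammalian CRISPR expression plasmid of about 8.5 kb that delivers both a guide RNA and the Streptococcus pyogenes Cas9 nuclease from a single vector. It is built on a high-copy pUC-type backbone with a ColE1/pUC origin and an ampicillin resistance gene (β-lactamase under its own promoter) for propagation and selection in E. coli. It also carries an f1/M13 phage origin.

The payload consists of two independent expression units. A human U6 RNA polymerase III promoter sits upstream of the S. pyogenes chimeric guide RNA scaffold. A short gap lies between promoter and scaffold, and the "BB" in the name appears to denote the backbone cloning position where a user-chosen targeting sequence is inserted, although the record does not state which enzyme sites are used. Downstream, the CBh promoter (a CMV enhancer, chicken β-actin promoter and a hybrid CBA/MVM intron) drives human codon-optimized SpCas9. The annotation software splits the gene into contiguous N- and C-terminal portions, but they form one continuous coding sequence. The catalogue lists an N-terminal 3xFLAG tag for detection, which the feature tables do not annotate. A C-terminal nucleoplasmin bipartite NLS directs the protein to the nucleus, and a bGH polyadenylation signal terminates the transcript. Only one AAV2 ITR is annotated, after the poly(A) signal, so the record does not support use as an AAV packaging vector.

The two sequence records differ by only a few nucleotides and give essentially identical annotations. The plasmid is used for transient expression of Cas9 and a custom guide RNA for targeted genome editing in mammalian cells.
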