Features (pLannotate 1.2.2; 18 found; start..end, strand, type, name):
      6..246     +  promoter       U6 promoter: RNA polymerase III promoter for human U6 snRNA
    273..348     +  misc_RNA       gRNA scaffold: guide RNA scaffold for the Streptococcus pyogenes CRISPR/Cas9 system
    355..398     +  misc_RNA       gRNA scaffold (fragment): guide RNA scaffold for the Streptococcus pyogenes CRISPR/Cas9 system
    445..730     +  enhancer       CMV enhancer: human cytomegalovirus immediate early enhancer; contains an 18-bp deletion relative to the standard CMV enhancer
    732..1008    +  promoter       chicken β-actin promoter: No description available
   1009..1236    +  intron         hybrid intron: hybrid between chicken β-actin (CBA) and minute virus of mice (MMV) introns (Gray et al., 2011)
   1374..2975    +  CDS            Cas9(N): N-terminal portion of Streptococcus pyogenes Cas9 (Zetsche et al., 2015)
   2976..5474    +  CDS            Cas9(C): C-terminal portion of Streptococcus pyogenes Cas9 (Zetsche et al., 2015)
   5475..5522    +  CDS            nucleoplasmin NLS: bipartite nuclear localization signal from nucleoplasmin
   5556..5667    +  polyA_signal   bGH poly(A) signal: bovine growth hormone polyadenylation signal
   5772..5912    +  repeat_region  AAV2 ITR: inverted terminal repeat of adeno-associated virus serotype 2 inverted
   5917..5968    -  misc_feature   bom (fragment): basis of mobility region from pBR322
   5987..6442    +  rep_origin     f1 ori (sequence partly withheld): f1 bacteriophage origin of replication; arrow indicates direction of (+) strand synthesis
   6443..6492    -  misc_feature   bom (fragment): basis of mobility region from pBR322
   6594..6629    -  CDS            rop (fragment): Rop protein, which maintains plasmids at low copy number; rop
   6724..6828    +  promoter       AmpR promoter: bla
   6829..7689    +  CDS            AmpR: β-lactamase; bla; confers resistance to ampicillin, carbenicillin, and related antibiotics
   7860..8448    +  rep_origin     ori: high-copy-number ColE1/pMB1/pBR322/pUC origin of replication
>Addgene plasmid #42230 | pX330-U6-Chimeric_BB-CBh-hSpCas9 | addgene full sequence | sequence record 419908 | Addgene NGS Result
CATGTGAGGGCCTATTTCCCATGATTCCTTCATATTTGCATATACGATACAAGGCTGTTAGAGAGATAAT
TGGAATTAATTTGACTGTAAACACAAAGATATTAGTACAAAATACGTGACGTAGAAAGTAATAATTTCTT
GGGTAGTTTGCAGTTTTAAAATTATGTTTTAAAATGGACTATCATATGCTTACCGTAACTTGAAAGTATT
TCGATTTCTTGGCTTTATATATCTTGTGGAAAGGACGAAACACCGGGTCTTCGAGAAGACCTGTTTTAGA
GCTAGAAATAGCAAGTTAAAATAAGGCTAGTCCGTTATCAACTTGAAAAAGTGGCACCGAGTCGGTGCTT
TTTTGTTTTAGAGCTAGAAATAGCAAGTTAAAATAAGGCTAGTCCGTTTTTAGCGCGTGCGCCAATTCTG
CAGACAAATGGCTCTAGAGGTACCCGTTACATAACTTACGGTAAATGGCCCGCCTGGCTGACCGCCCAAC
GACCCCCGCCCATTGACGTCAATAGTAACGCCAATAGGGACTTTCCATTGACGTCAATGGGTGGAGTATT
TACGGTAAACTGCCCACTTGGCAGTACATCAAGTGTATCATATGCCAAGTACGCCCCCTATTGACGTCAA
TGACGGTAAATGGCCCGCCTGGCATTGTGCCCAGTACATGACCTTATGGGACTTTCCTACTTGGCAGTAC
ATCTACGTATTAGTCATCGCTATTACCATGGTCGAGGTGAGCCCCACGTTCTGCTTCACTCTCCCCATCT
CCCCCCCCTCCCCCCCCCCAATTTTGTATTTATTTATTTTTTAATTATTTTGTGCGGGGGGGGGGGGGGG
GGGGGGGGGGGGCGCGCGCCAGGCGGGGCGGGGCGGGGCGAGGGGCGGGGCGGGGCGAGGCGGAGAGGTG
CGGCGGCAGCCAATCAGAGCGGCGCGCTCCGAAAGTTTCCTTTTATGGCGAGGCGGCGGCGGCGGCGGCC
CTATAAAAAGCGAAGCGCGCGGCGGGCGGGAGTCGCTGCGCGCTGCCTTCGCCCCGTGCCCCGCTCCGCC
GCCGCCTCGCGCCGCCCGCCCCGGCTCTGACTGACCGCGTTACTCCCACAGGTGAGCGGGCGGGACGGCC
CTTCTCCTCCGGGCTGTAATTAGCTGAGCAAGAGGTAAGGGTTTAAGGGATGGTTGGTTGGTGGGGTATT
AATGTTTAATTACCTGGAGCACCTGCCTGAAATCACTTTTTTTCAGGTTGGACCGGTGCCACCATGGACT
ATAAGGACCACGACGGAGACTACAAGGATCATGATATTGATTACAAAGACGATGACGATAAGATGGCCCC
AAAGAAGAAGCGGAAGGTCGGTATCCACGGAGTCCCAGCAGCCGACAAGAAGTACAGCATCGGCCTGGAC
ATCGGCACCAACTCTGTGGGCTGGGCCGTGATCACCGACGAGTACAAGGTGCCCAGCAAGAAATTCAAGG
TGCTGGGCAACACCGACCGGCACAGCATCAAGAAGAACCTGATCGGAGCCCTGCTGTTCGACAGCGGCGA
AACAGCCGAGGCCACCCGGCTGAAGAGAACCGCCAGAAGAAGATACACCAGACGGAAGAACCGGATCTGC
TATCTGCAAGAGATCTTCAGCAACGAGATGGCCAAGGTGGACGACAGCTTCTTCCACAGACTGGAAGAGT
CCTTCCTGGTGGAAGAGGATAAGAAGCACGAGCGGCACCCCATCTTCGGCAACATCGTGGACGAGGTGGC
CTACCACGAGAAGTACCCCACCATCTACCACCTGAGAAAGAAACTGGTGGACAGCACCGACAAGGCCGAC
CTGCGGCTGATCTATCTGGCCCTGGCCCACATGATCAAGTTCCGGGGCCACTTCCTGATCGAGGGCGACC
TGAACCCCGACAACAGCGACGTGGACAAGCTGTTCATCCAGCTGGTGCAGACCTACAACCAGCTGTTCGA
GGAAAACCCCATCAACGCCAGCGGCGTGGACGCCAAGGCCATCCTGTCTGCCAGACTGAGCAAGAGCAGA
CGGCTGGAAAATCTGATCGCCCAGCTGCCCGGCGAGAAGAAGAATGGCCTGTTCGGAAACCTGATTGCCC
TGAGCCTGGGCCTGACCCCCAACTTCAAGAGCAACTTCGACCTGGCCGAGGATGCCAAACTGCAGCTGAG
CAAGGACACCTACGACGACGACCTGGACAACCTGCTGGCCCAGATCGGCGACCAGTACGCCGACCTGTTT
CTGGCCGCCAAGAACCTGTCCGACGCCATCCTGCTGAGCGACATCCTGAGAGTGAACACCGAGATCACCA
AGGCCCCCCTGAGCGCCTCTATGATCAAGAGATACGACGAGCACCACCAGGACCTGACCCTGCTGAAAGC
TCTCGTGCGGCAGCAGCTGCCTGAGAAGTACAAAGAGATTTTCTTCGACCAGAGCAAGAACGGCTACGCC
GGCTACATTGACGGCGGAGCCAGCCAGGAAGAGTTCTACAAGTTCATCAAGCCCATCCTGGAAAAGATGG
ACGGCACCGAGGAACTGCTCGTGAAGCTGAACAGAGAGGACCTGCTGCGGAAGCAGCGGACCTTCGACAA
CGGCAGCATCCCCCACCAGATCCACCTGGGAGAGCTGCACGCCATTCTGCGGCGGCAGGAAGATTTTTAC
CCATTCCTGAAGGACAACCGGGAAAAGATCGAGAAGATCCTGACCTTCCGCATCCCCTACTACGTGGGCC
CTCTGGCCAGGGGAAACAGCAGATTCGCCTGGATGACCAGAAAGAGCGAGGAAACCATCACCCCCTGGAA
CTTCGAGGAAGTGGTGGACAAGGGCGCTTCCGCCCAGAGCTTCATCGAGCGGATGACCAACTTCGATAAG
AACCTGCCCAACGAGAAGGTGCTGCCCAAGCACAGCCTGCTGTACGAGTACTTCACCGTGTATAACGAGC
TGACCAAAGTGAAATACGTGACCGAGGGAATGAGAAAGCCCGCCTTCCTGAGCGGCGAGCAGAAAAAGGC
CATCGTGGACCTGCTGTTCAAGACCAACCGGAAAGTGACCGTGAAGCAGCTGAAAGAGGACTACTTCAAG
AAAATCGAGTGCTTCGACTCCGTGGAAATCTCCGGCGTGGAAGATCGGTTCAACGCCTCCCTGGGCACAT
ACCACGATCTGCTGAAAATTATCAAGGACAAGGACTTCCTGGACAATGAGGAAAACGAGGACATTCTGGA
AGATATCGTGCTGACCCTGACACTGTTTGAGGACAGAGAGATGATCGAGGAACGGCTGAAAACCTATGCC
CACCTGTTCGACGACAAAGTGATGAAGCAGCTGAAGCGGCGGAGATACACCGGCTGGGGCAGGCTGAGCC
GGAAGCTGATCAACGGCATCCGGGACAAGCAGTCCGGCAAGACAATCCTGGATTTCCTGAAGTCCGACGG
CTTCGCCAACAGAAACTTCATGCAGCTGATCCACGACGACAGCCTGACCTTTAAAGAGGACATCCAGAAA
GCCCAGGTGTCCGGCCAGGGCGATAGCCTGCACGAGCACATTGCCAATCTGGCCGGCAGCCCCGCCATTA
AGAAGGGCATCCTGCAGACAGTGAAGGTGGTGGACGAGCTCGTGAAAGTGATGGGCCGGCACAAGCCCGA
GAACATCGTGATCGAAATGGCCAGAGAGAACCAGACCACCCAGAAGGGACAGAAGAACAGCCGCGAGAGA
ATGAAGCGGATCGAAGAGGGCATCAAAGAGCTGGGCAGCCAGATCCTGAAAGAACACCCCGTGGAAAACA
CCCAGCTGCAGAACGAGAAGCTGTACCTGTACTACCTGCAGAATGGGCGGGATATGTACGTGGACCAGGA
ACTGGACATCAACCGGCTGTCCGACTACGATGTGGACCATATCGTGCCTCAGAGCTTTCTGAAGGACGAC
TCCATCGACAACAAGGTGCTGACCAGAAGCGACAAGAACCGGGGCAAGAGCGACAACGTGCCCTCCGAAG
AGGTCGTGAAGAAGATGAAGAACTACTGGCGGCAGCTGCTGAACGCCAAGCTGATTACCCAGAGAAAGTT
CGACAATCTGACCAAGGCCGAGAGAGGCGGCCTGAGCGAACTGGATAAGGCCGGCTTCATCAAGAGACAG
CTGGTGGAAACCCGGCAGATCACAAAGCACGTGGCACAGATCCTGGACTCCCGGATGAACACTAAGTACG
ACGAGAATGACAAGCTGATCCGGGAAGTGAAAGTGATCACCCTGAAGTCCAAGCTGGTGTCCGATTTCCG
GAAGGATTTCCAGTTTTACAAAGTGCGCGAGATCAACAACTACCACCACGCCCACGACGCCTACCTGAAC
GCCGTCGTGGGAACCGCCCTGATCAAAAAGTACCCTAAGCTGGAAAGCGAGTTCGTGTACGGCGACTACA
AGGTGTACGACGTGCGGAAGATGATCGCCAAGAGCGAGCAGGAAATCGGCAAGGCTACCGCCAAGTACTT
CTTCTACAGCAACATCATGAACTTTTTCAAGACCGAGATTACCCTGGCCAACGGCGAGATCCGGAAGCGG
CCTCTGATCGAGACAAACGGCGAAACCGGGGAGATCGTGTGGGATAAGGGCCGGGATTTTGCCACCGTGC
GGAAAGTGCTGAGCATGCCCCAAGTGAATATCGTGAAAAAGACCGAGGTGCAGACAGGCGGCTTCAGCAA
AGAGTCTATCCTGCCCAAGAGGAACAGCGATAAGCTGATCGCCAGAAAGAAGGACTGGGACCCTAAGAAG
TACGGCGGCTTCGACAGCCCCACCGTGGCCTATTCTGTGCTGGTGGTGGCCAAAGTGGAAAAGGGCAAGT
CCAAGAAACTGAAGAGTGTGAAAGAGCTGCTGGGGATCACCATCATGGAAAGAAGCAGCTTCGAGAAGAA
TCCCATCGACTTTCTGGAAGCCAAGGGCTACAAAGAAGTGAAAAAGGACCTGATCATCAAGCTGCCTAAG
TACTCCCTGTTCGAGCTGGAAAACGGCCGGAAGAGAATGCTGGCCTCTGCCGGCGAACTGCAGAAGGGAA
ACGAACTGGCCCTGCCCTCCAAATATGTGAACTTCCTGTACCTGGCCAGCCACTATGAGAAGCTGAAGGG
CTCCCCCGAGGATAATGAGCAGAAACAGCTGTTTGTGGAACAGCACAAGCACTACCTGGACGAGATCATC
GAGCAGATCAGCGAGTTCTCCAAGAGAGTGATCCTGGCCGACGCTAATCTGGACAAAGTGCTGTCCGCCT
ACAACAAGCACCGGGATAAGCCCATCAGAGAGCAGGCCGAGAATATCATCCACCTGTTTACCCTGACCAA
TCTGGGAGCCCCTGCCGCCTTCAAGTACTTTGACACCACCATCGACCGGAAGAGGTACACCAGCACCAAA
GAGGTGCTGGACGCCACCCTGATCCACCAGAGCATCACCGGCCTGTACGAGACACGGATCGACCTGTCTC
AGCTGGGAGGCGACAAAAGGCCGGCGGCCACGAAAAAGGCCGGCCAGGCAAAAAAGAAAAAGTAAGAATT
CCTAGAGCTCGCTGATCAGCCTCGACTGTGCCTTCTAGTTGCCAGCCATCTGTTGTTTGCCCCTCCCCCG
TGCCTTCCTTGACCCTGGAAGGTGCCACTCCCACTGTCCTTTCCTAATAAAATGAGGAAATTGCATCGCA
TTGTCTGAGTAGGTGTCATTCTATTCTGGGGGGTGGGGTGGGGCAGGACAGCAAGGGGGAGGATTGGGAA
GAGAATAGCAGGCATGCTGGGGAGCGGCCGCAGGAACCCCTAGTGATGGAGTTGGCCACTCCCTCTCTGC
GCGCTCGCTCGCTCACTGAGGCCGGGCGACCAAAGGTCGCCCGACGCCCGGGCTTTGCCCGGGCGGCCTC
AGTGAGCGAGCGAGCGCGCAGCTGCCTGCAGGGGCGCCTGATGCGGTATTTTCTCCTTACGCATCTGTGC
GGTATTTCACACCGCATA
[95 nt withheld, positions 5969-6063]
T
[46 nt withheld, positions 6065-6110]
C
[141 nt withheld, positions 6112-6252]
CCTTTGACGTTGGAGTCCACGTTCTTT
[37 nt withheld, positions 6280-6316]
ACTCTATCTCGGGCTATTCTTTTGATTTATAAGGGATTTTGCCGATTTCGGTCTATTGGTTAAAAAATGA
GCTGATTTAACAAAAATTTAACGCGAATTTTAACAAAATATTAACGTTTACAATTTTATGGTGCACTCTC
AGTACAATCTGCTCTGATGCCGCATAGTTAAGCCAGCCCCGACACCCGCCAACACCCGCTGACGCGCCCT
GACGGGCTTGTCTGCTCCCGGCATCCGCTTACAGACAAGCTGTGACCGTCTCCGGGAGCTGCATGTGTCA
GAGGTTTTCACCGTCATCACCGAAACGCGCGAGACGAAAGGGCCTCGTGATACGCCTATTTTTATAGGTT
AATGTCATGATAATAATGGTTTCTTAGACGTCAGGTGGCACTTTTCGGGGAAATGTGCGCGGAACCCCTA
TTTGTTTATTTTTCTAAATACATTCAAATATGTATCCGCTCATGAGACAATAACCCTGATAAATGCTTCA
ATAATATTGAAAAAGGAAGAGTATGAGTATTCAACATTTCCGTGTCGCCCTTATTCCCTTTTTTGCGGCA
TTTTGCCTTCCTGTTTTTGCTCACCCAGAAACGCTGGTGAAAGTAAAAGATGCTGAAGATCAGTTGGGTG
CACGAGTGGGTTACATCGAACTGGATCTCAACAGCGGTAAGATCCTTGAGAGTTTTCGCCCCGAAGAACG
TTTTCCAATGATGAGCACTTTTAAAGTTCTGCTATGTGGCGCGGTATTATCCCGTATTGACGCCGGGCAA
GAGCAACTCGGTCGCCGCATACACTATTCTCAGAATGACTTGGTTGAGTACTCACCAGTCACAGAAAAGC
ATCTTACGGATGGCATGACAGTAAGAGAATTATGCAGTGCTGCCATAACCATGAGTGATAACACTGCGGC
CAACTTACTTCTGACAACGATCGGAGGACCGAAGGAGCTAACCGCTTTTTTGCACAACATGGGGGATCAT
GTAACTCGCCTTGATCGTTGGGAACCGGAGCTGAATGAAGCCATACCAAACGACGAGCGTGACACCACGA
TGCCTGTAGCAATGGCAACAACGTTGCGCAAACTATTAACTGGCGAACTACTTACTCTAGCTTCCCGGCA
ACAATTAATAGACTGGATGGAGGCGGATAAAGTTGCAGGACCACTTCTGCGCTCGGCCCTTCCGGCTGGC
TGGTTTATTGCTGATAAATCTGGAGCCGGTGAGCGTGGAAGCCGCGGTATCATTGCAGCACTGGGGCCAG
ATGGTAAGCCCTCCCGTATCGTAGTTATCTACACGACGGGGAGTCAGGCAACTATGGATGAACGAAATAG
ACAGATCGCTGAGATAGGTGCCTCACTGATTAAGCATTGGTAACTGTCAGACCAAGTTTACTCATATATA
CTTTAGATTGATTTAAAACTTCATTTTTAATTTAAAAGGATCTAGGTGAAGATCCTTTTTGATAATCTCA
TGACCAAAATCCCTTAACGTGAGTTTTCGTTCCACTGAGCGTCAGACCCCGTAGAAAAGATCAAAGGATC
TTCTTGAGATCCTTTTTTTCTGCGCGTAATCTGCTGCTTGCAAACAAAAAAACCACCGCTACCAGCGGTG
GTTTGTTTGCCGGATCAAGAGCTACCAACTCTTTTTCCGAAGGTAACTGGCTTCAGCAGAGCGCAGATAC
CAAATACTGTTCTTCTAGTGTAGCCGTAGTTAGGCCACCACTTCAAGAACTCTGTAGCACCGCCTACATA
CCTCGCTCTGCTAATCCTGTTACCAGTGGCTGCTGCCAGTGGCGATAAGTCGTGTCTTACCGGGTTGGAC
TCAAGACGATAGTTACCGGATAAGGCGCAGCGGTCGGGCTGAACGGGGGGTTCGTGCACACAGCCCAGCT
TGGAGCGAACGACCTACACCGAACTGAGATACCTACAGCGTGAGCTATGAGAAAGCGCCACGCTTCCCGA
AGGGAGAAAGGCGGACAGGTATCCGGTAAGCGGCAGGGTCGGAACAGGAGAGCGCACGAGGGAGCTTCCA
GGGGGAAACGCCTGGTATCTTTATAGTCCTGTCGGGTTTCGCCACCTCTGACTTGAGCGTCGATTTTTGT
GATGCTCGTCAGGGGGGCGGAGCCTATGGAAAAACGCCAGCAACGCGGCCTTTTTACGGTTCCTGGCCTT
TTGCTGGCCTTTTGCTCA
