Features (pLannotate 1.2.2; 18 found; start..end, strand, type, name):
      1..241     +  promoter       U6 promoter: RNA polymerase III promoter for human U6 snRNA
    268..343     +  misc_RNA       gRNA scaffold: guide RNA scaffold for the Streptococcus pyogenes CRISPR/Cas9 system
    350..393     +  misc_RNA       gRNA scaffold (fragment): guide RNA scaffold for the Streptococcus pyogenes CRISPR/Cas9 system
    440..725     +  enhancer       CMV enhancer: human cytomegalovirus immediate early enhancer; contains an 18-bp deletion relative to the standard CMV enhancer
    727..1004    +  promoter       chicken β-actin promoter: No description available
   1005..1233    +  intron         hybrid intron: hybrid between chicken β-actin (CBA) and minute virus of mice (MMV) introns (Gray et al., 2011)
   1371..2972    +  CDS            Cas9(N): N-terminal portion of Streptococcus pyogenes Cas9 (Zetsche et al., 2015)
   2973..5471    +  CDS            Cas9(C): C-terminal portion of Streptococcus pyogenes Cas9 (Zetsche et al., 2015)
   5472..5519    +  CDS            nucleoplasmin NLS: bipartite nuclear localization signal from nucleoplasmin
   5553..5664    +  polyA_signal   bGH poly(A) signal: bovine growth hormone polyadenylation signal
   5769..5909    +  repeat_region  AAV2 ITR: inverted terminal repeat of adeno-associated virus serotype 2 inverted
   5914..5965    -  misc_feature   bom (fragment): basis of mobility region from pBR322
   5984..6364    +  rep_origin     M13 ori (sequence partly withheld): M13 bacteriophage origin of replication; arrow indicates direction of (+) strand synthesis
   6440..6489    -  misc_feature   bom (fragment): basis of mobility region from pBR322
   6591..6626    -  CDS            rop (fragment): Rop protein, which maintains plasmids at low copy number; rop
   6721..6825    +  promoter       AmpR promoter: bla
   6826..7686    +  CDS            AmpR: β-lactamase; bla; confers resistance to ampicillin, carbenicillin, and related antibiotics
   7857..8445    +  rep_origin     ori: high-copy-number ColE1/pMB1/pBR322/pUC origin of replication
>Addgene plasmid #42230 | pX330-U6-Chimeric_BB-CBh-hSpCas9 | analyzer sequence | sequence record 59271
GAGGGCCTATTTCCCATGATTCCTTCATATTTGCATATACGATACAAGGCTGTTAGAGAGATAATTGGAA
TTAATTTGACTGTAAACACAAAGATATTAGTACAAAATACGTGACGTAGAAAGTAATAATTTCTTGGGTA
GTTTGCAGTTTTAAAATTATGTTTTAAAATGGACTATCATATGCTTACCGTAACTTGAAAGTATTTCGAT
TTCTTGGCTTTATATATCTTGTGGAAAGGACGAAACACCGGGTCTTCGAGAAGACCTGTTTTAGAGCTAG
AAATAGCAAGTTAAAATAAGGCTAGTCCGTTATCAACTTGAAAAAGTGGCACCGAGTCGGTGCTTTTTTG
TTTTAGAGCTAGAAATAGCAAGTTAAAATAAGGCTAGTCCGTTTTTAGCGCGTGCGCCAATTCTGCAGAC
AAATGGCTCTAGAGGTACCCGTTACATAACTTACGGTAAATGGCCCGCCTGGCTGACCGCCCAACGACCC
CCGCCCATTGACGTCAATAGTAACGCCAATAGGGACTTTCCATTGACGTCAATGGGTGGAGTATTTACGG
TAAACTGCCCACTTGGCAGTACATCAAGTGTATCATATGCCAAGTACGCCCCCTATTGACGTCAATGACG
GTAAATGGCCCGCCTGGCATTGTGCCCAGTACATGACCTTATGGGACTTTCCTACTTGGCAGTACATCTA
CGTATTAGTCATCGCTATTACCATGGTCGAGGTGAGCCCCACGTTCTGCTTCACTCTCCCCATCTCCCCC
CCCTCCCCACCCCCAATTTTGTATTTATTTATTTTTTAATTATTTTGTGCAGCGATGGGGGCGGGGGGGG
GGGGGGGGCGCGCGCCAGGCGGGGCGGGGCGGGGCGAGGGGCGGGGCGGGGCGAGGCGGAGAGGTGCGGC
GGCAGCCAATCAGAGCGGCGCGCTCCGAAAGTTTCCTTTTATGGCGAGGCGGCGGCGGCGGCGGCCCTAT
AAAAAGCGAAGCGCGCGGCGGGCGGGAGTCGCTGCGACGCTGCCTTCGCCCCGTGCCCCGCTCCGCCGCC
GCCTCGCGCCGCCCGCCCCGGCTCTGACTGACCGCGTTACTCCCACAGGTGAGCGGGCGGGACGGCCCTT
CTCCTCCGGGCTGTAATTAGCTGAGCAAGAGGTAAGGGTTTAAGGGATGGTTGGTTGGTGGGGTATTAAT
GTTTAATTACCTGGAGCACCTGCCTGAAATCACTTTTTTTCAGGTTGGACCGGTGCCACCATGGACTATA
AGGACCACGACGGAGACTACAAGGATCATGATATTGATTACAAAGACGATGACGATAAGATGGCCCCAAA
GAAGAAGCGGAAGGTCGGTATCCACGGAGTCCCAGCAGCCGACAAGAAGTACAGCATCGGCCTGGACATC
GGCACCAACTCTGTGGGCTGGGCCGTGATCACCGACGAGTACAAGGTGCCCAGCAAGAAATTCAAGGTGC
TGGGCAACACCGACCGGCACAGCATCAAGAAGAACCTGATCGGAGCCCTGCTGTTCGACAGCGGCGAAAC
AGCCGAGGCCACCCGGCTGAAGAGAACCGCCAGAAGAAGATACACCAGACGGAAGAACCGGATCTGCTAT
CTGCAAGAGATCTTCAGCAACGAGATGGCCAAGGTGGACGACAGCTTCTTCCACAGACTGGAAGAGTCCT
TCCTGGTGGAAGAGGATAAGAAGCACGAGCGGCACCCCATCTTCGGCAACATCGTGGACGAGGTGGCCTA
CCACGAGAAGTACCCCACCATCTACCACCTGAGAAAGAAACTGGTGGACAGCACCGACAAGGCCGACCTG
CGGCTGATCTATCTGGCCCTGGCCCACATGATCAAGTTCCGGGGCCACTTCCTGATCGAGGGCGACCTGA
ACCCCGACAACAGCGACGTGGACAAGCTGTTCATCCAGCTGGTGCAGACCTACAACCAGCTGTTCGAGGA
AAACCCCATCAACGCCAGCGGCGTGGACGCCAAGGCCATCCTGTCTGCCAGACTGAGCAAGAGCAGACGG
CTGGAAAATCTGATCGCCCAGCTGCCCGGCGAGAAGAAGAATGGCCTGTTCGGAAACCTGATTGCCCTGA
GCCTGGGCCTGACCCCCAACTTCAAGAGCAACTTCGACCTGGCCGAGGATGCCAAACTGCAGCTGAGCAA
GGACACCTACGACGACGACCTGGACAACCTGCTGGCCCAGATCGGCGACCAGTACGCCGACCTGTTTCTG
GCCGCCAAGAACCTGTCCGACGCCATCCTGCTGAGCGACATCCTGAGAGTGAACACCGAGATCACCAAGG
CCCCCCTGAGCGCCTCTATGATCAAGAGATACGACGAGCACCACCAGGACCTGACCCTGCTGAAAGCTCT
CGTGCGGCAGCAGCTGCCTGAGAAGTACAAAGAGATTTTCTTCGACCAGAGCAAGAACGGCTACGCCGGC
TACATTGACGGCGGAGCCAGCCAGGAAGAGTTCTACAAGTTCATCAAGCCCATCCTGGAAAAGATGGACG
GCACCGAGGAACTGCTCGTGAAGCTGAACAGAGAGGACCTGCTGCGGAAGCAGCGGACCTTCGACAACGG
CAGCATCCCCCACCAGATCCACCTGGGAGAGCTGCACGCCATTCTGCGGCGGCAGGAAGATTTTTACCCA
TTCCTGAAGGACAACCGGGAAAAGATCGAGAAGATCCTGACCTTCCGCATCCCCTACTACGTGGGCCCTC
TGGCCAGGGGAAACAGCAGATTCGCCTGGATGACCAGAAAGAGCGAGGAAACCATCACCCCCTGGAACTT
CGAGGAAGTGGTGGACAAGGGCGCTTCCGCCCAGAGCTTCATCGAGCGGATGACCAACTTCGATAAGAAC
CTGCCCAACGAGAAGGTGCTGCCCAAGCACAGCCTGCTGTACGAGTACTTCACCGTGTATAACGAGCTGA
CCAAAGTGAAATACGTGACCGAGGGAATGAGAAAGCCCGCCTTCCTGAGCGGCGAGCAGAAAAAGGCCAT
CGTGGACCTGCTGTTCAAGACCAACCGGAAAGTGACCGTGAAGCAGCTGAAAGAGGACTACTTCAAGAAA
ATCGAGTGCTTCGACTCCGTGGAAATCTCCGGCGTGGAAGATCGGTTCAACGCCTCCCTGGGCACATACC
ACGATCTGCTGAAAATTATCAAGGACAAGGACTTCCTGGACAATGAGGAAAACGAGGACATTCTGGAAGA
TATCGTGCTGACCCTGACACTGTTTGAGGACAGAGAGATGATCGAGGAACGGCTGAAAACCTATGCCCAC
CTGTTCGACGACAAAGTGATGAAGCAGCTGAAGCGGCGGAGATACACCGGCTGGGGCAGGCTGAGCCGGA
AGCTGATCAACGGCATCCGGGACAAGCAGTCCGGCAAGACAATCCTGGATTTCCTGAAGTCCGACGGCTT
CGCCAACAGAAACTTCATGCAGCTGATCCACGACGACAGCCTGACCTTTAAAGAGGACATCCAGAAAGCC
CAGGTGTCCGGCCAGGGCGATAGCCTGCACGAGCACATTGCCAATCTGGCCGGCAGCCCCGCCATTAAGA
AGGGCATCCTGCAGACAGTGAAGGTGGTGGACGAGCTCGTGAAAGTGATGGGCCGGCACAAGCCCGAGAA
CATCGTGATCGAAATGGCCAGAGAGAACCAGACCACCCAGAAGGGACAGAAGAACAGCCGCGAGAGAATG
AAGCGGATCGAAGAGGGCATCAAAGAGCTGGGCAGCCAGATCCTGAAAGAACACCCCGTGGAAAACACCC
AGCTGCAGAACGAGAAGCTGTACCTGTACTACCTGCAGAATGGGCGGGATATGTACGTGGACCAGGAACT
GGACATCAACCGGCTGTCCGACTACGATGTGGACCATATCGTGCCTCAGAGCTTTCTGAAGGACGACTCC
ATCGACAACAAGGTGCTGACCAGAAGCGACAAGAACCGGGGCAAGAGCGACAACGTGCCCTCCGAAGAGG
TCGTGAAGAAGATGAAGAACTACTGGCGGCAGCTGCTGAACGCCAAGCTGATTACCCAGAGAAAGTTCGA
CAATCTGACCAAGGCCGAGAGAGGCGGCCTGAGCGAACTGGATAAGGCCGGCTTCATCAAGAGACAGCTG
GTGGAAACCCGGCAGATCACAAAGCACGTGGCACAGATCCTGGACTCCCGGATGAACACTAAGTACGACG
AGAATGACAAGCTGATCCGGGAAGTGAAAGTGATCACCCTGAAGTCCAAGCTGGTGTCCGATTTCCGGAA
GGATTTCCAGTTTTACAAAGTGCGCGAGATCAACAACTACCACCACGCCCACGACGCCTACCTGAACGCC
GTCGTGGGAACCGCCCTGATCAAAAAGTACCCTAAGCTGGAAAGCGAGTTCGTGTACGGCGACTACAAGG
TGTACGACGTGCGGAAGATGATCGCCAAGAGCGAGCAGGAAATCGGCAAGGCTACCGCCAAGTACTTCTT
CTACAGCAACATCATGAACTTTTTCAAGACCGAGATTACCCTGGCCAACGGCGAGATCCGGAAGCGGCCT
CTGATCGAGACAAACGGCGAAACCGGGGAGATCGTGTGGGATAAGGGCCGGGATTTTGCCACCGTGCGGA
AAGTGCTGAGCATGCCCCAAGTGAATATCGTGAAAAAGACCGAGGTGCAGACAGGCGGCTTCAGCAAAGA
GTCTATCCTGCCCAAGAGGAACAGCGATAAGCTGATCGCCAGAAAGAAGGACTGGGACCCTAAGAAGTAC
GGCGGCTTCGACAGCCCCACCGTGGCCTATTCTGTGCTGGTGGTGGCCAAAGTGGAAAAGGGCAAGTCCA
AGAAACTGAAGAGTGTGAAAGAGCTGCTGGGGATCACCATCATGGAAAGAAGCAGCTTCGAGAAGAATCC
CATCGACTTTCTGGAAGCCAAGGGCTACAAAGAAGTGAAAAAGGACCTGATCATCAAGCTGCCTAAGTAC
TCCCTGTTCGAGCTGGAAAACGGCCGGAAGAGAATGCTGGCCTCTGCCGGCGAACTGCAGAAGGGAAACG
AACTGGCCCTGCCCTCCAAATATGTGAACTTCCTGTACCTGGCCAGCCACTATGAGAAGCTGAAGGGCTC
CCCCGAGGATAATGAGCAGAAACAGCTGTTTGTGGAACAGCACAAGCACTACCTGGACGAGATCATCGAG
CAGATCAGCGAGTTCTCCAAGAGAGTGATCCTGGCCGACGCTAATCTGGACAAAGTGCTGTCCGCCTACA
ACAAGCACCGGGATAAGCCCATCAGAGAGCAGGCCGAGAATATCATCCACCTGTTTACCCTGACCAATCT
GGGAGCCCCTGCCGCCTTCAAGTACTTTGACACCACCATCGACCGGAAGAGGTACACCAGCACCAAAGAG
GTGCTGGACGCCACCCTGATCCACCAGAGCATCACCGGCCTGTACGAGACACGGATCGACCTGTCTCAGC
TGGGAGGCGACAAAAGGCCGGCGGCCACGAAAAAGGCCGGCCAGGCAAAAAAGAAAAAGTAAGAATTCCT
AGAGCTCGCTGATCAGCCTCGACTGTGCCTTCTAGTTGCCAGCCATCTGTTGTTTGCCCCTCCCCCGTGC
CTTCCTTGACCCTGGAAGGTGCCACTCCCACTGTCCTTTCCTAATAAAATGAGGAAATTGCATCGCATTG
TCTGAGTAGGTGTCATTCTATTCTGGGGGGTGGGGTGGGGCAGGACAGCAAGGGGGAGGATTGGGAAGAG
AATAGCAGGCATGCTGGGGAGCGGCCGCAGGAACCCCTAGTGATGGAGTTGGCCACTCCCTCTCTGCGCG
CTCGCTCGCTCACTGAGGCCGGGCGACCAAAGGTCGCCCGACGCCCGGGCTTTGCCCGGGCGGCCTCAGT
GAGCGAGCGAGCGCGCAGCTGCCTGCAGGGGCGCCTGATGCGGTATTTTCTCCTTACGCATCTGTGCGGT
ATTTCACACCGCATA
[142 nt withheld, positions 5966-6107]
C
[141 nt withheld, positions 6109-6249]
CCTTTGACGTTGGAGTCCACGTTCTTT
[37 nt withheld, positions 6277-6313]
ACCCTATCTCGGGCTATTCTTTTGATTTATAAGGGATTTTGCCGATTTCGGCCTATTGGTTAAAAAATGA
GCTGATTTAACAAAAATTTAACGCGAATTTTAACAAAATATTAACGTTTACAATTTTATGGTGCACTCTC
AGTACAATCTGCTCTGATGCCGCATAGTTAAGCCAGCCCCGACACCCGCCAACACCCGCTGACGCGCCCT
GACGGGCTTGTCTGCTCCCGGCATCCGCTTACAGACAAGCTGTGACCGTCTCCGGGAGCTGCATGTGTCA
GAGGTTTTCACCGTCATCACCGAAACGCGCGAGACGAAAGGGCCTCGTGATACGCCTATTTTTATAGGTT
AATGTCATGATAATAATGGTTTCTTAGACGTCAGGTGGCACTTTTCGGGGAAATGTGCGCGGAACCCCTA
TTTGTTTATTTTTCTAAATACATTCAAATATGTATCCGCTCATGAGACAATAACCCTGATAAATGCTTCA
ATAATATTGAAAAAGGAAGAGTATGAGTATTCAACATTTCCGTGTCGCCCTTATTCCCTTTTTTGCGGCA
TTTTGCCTTCCTGTTTTTGCTCACCCAGAAACGCTGGTGAAAGTAAAAGATGCTGAAGATCAGTTGGGTG
CACGAGTGGGTTACATCGAACTGGATCTCAACAGCGGTAAGATCCTTGAGAGTTTTCGCCCCGAAGAACG
TTTTCCAATGATGAGCACTTTTAAAGTTCTGCTATGTGGCGCGGTATTATCCCGTATTGACGCCGGGCAA
GAGCAACTCGGTCGCCGCATACACTATTCTCAGAATGACTTGGTTGAGTACTCACCAGTCACAGAAAAGC
ATCTTACGGATGGCATGACAGTAAGAGAATTATGCAGTGCTGCCATAACCATGAGTGATAACACTGCGGC
CAACTTACTTCTGACAACGATCGGAGGACCGAAGGAGCTAACCGCTTTTTTGCACAACATGGGGGATCAT
GTAACTCGCCTTGATCGTTGGGAACCGGAGCTGAATGAAGCCATACCAAACGACGAGCGTGACACCACGA
TGCCTGTAGCAATGGCAACAACGTTGCGCAAACTATTAACTGGCGAACTACTTACTCTAGCTTCCCGGCA
ACAATTAATAGACTGGATGGAGGCGGATAAAGTTGCAGGACCACTTCTGCGCTCGGCCCTTCCGGCTGGC
TGGTTTATTGCTGATAAATCTGGAGCCGGTGAGCGTGGAAGCCGCGGTATCATTGCAGCACTGGGGCCAG
ATGGTAAGCCCTCCCGTATCGTAGTTATCTACACGACGGGGAGTCAGGCAACTATGGATGAACGAAATAG
ACAGATCGCTGAGATAGGTGCCTCACTGATTAAGCATTGGTAACTGTCAGACCAAGTTTACTCATATATA
CTTTAGATTGATTTAAAACTTCATTTTTAATTTAAAAGGATCTAGGTGAAGATCCTTTTTGATAATCTCA
TGACCAAAATCCCTTAACGTGAGTTTTCGTTCCACTGAGCGTCAGACCCCGTAGAAAAGATCAAAGGATC
TTCTTGAGATCCTTTTTTTCTGCGCGTAATCTGCTGCTTGCAAACAAAAAAACCACCGCTACCAGCGGTG
GTTTGTTTGCCGGATCAAGAGCTACCAACTCTTTTTCCGAAGGTAACTGGCTTCAGCAGAGCGCAGATAC
CAAATACTGTCCTTCTAGTGTAGCCGTAGTTAGGCCACCACTTCAAGAACTCTGTAGCACCGCCTACATA
CCTCGCTCTGCTAATCCTGTTACCAGTGGCTGCTGCCAGTGGCGATAAGTCGTGTCTTACCGGGTTGGAC
TCAAGACGATAGTTACCGGATAAGGCGCAGCGGTCGGGCTGAACGGGGGGTTCGTGCACACAGCCCAGCT
TGGAGCGAACGACCTACACCGAACTGAGATACCTACAGCGTGAGCTATGAGAAAGCGCCACGCTTCCCGA
AGGGAGAAAGGCGGACAGGTATCCGGTAAGCGGCAGGGTCGGAACAGGAGAGCGCACGAGGGAGCTTCCA
GGGGGAAACGCCTGGTATCTTTATAGTCCTGTCGGGTTTCGCCACCTCTGACTTGAGCGTCGATTTTTGT
GATGCTCGTCAGGGGGGCGGAGCCTATGGAAAAACGCCAGCAACGCGGCCTTTTTACGGTTCCTGGCCTT
TTGCTGGCCTTTTGCTCACATGT
