Features (pLannotate 1.2.2; 18 found; start..end, strand, type, name):
      1..241     +  promoter       U6 promoter: RNA polymerase III promoter for human U6 snRNA
    268..343     +  misc_RNA       gRNA scaffold: guide RNA scaffold for the Streptococcus pyogenes CRISPR/Cas9 system
    350..393     +  misc_RNA       gRNA scaffold (fragment): guide RNA scaffold for the Streptococcus pyogenes CRISPR/Cas9 system
    440..725     +  enhancer       CMV enhancer: human cytomegalovirus immediate early enhancer; contains an 18-bp deletion relative to the standard CMV enhancer
    727..983     +  promoter       chicken β-actin promoter: contains a 21-bp deletion relative to the standard chicken β-actin promoter
    984..1211    +  intron         hybrid intron: hybrid between chicken β-actin (CBA) and minute virus of mice (MMV) introns (Gray et al., 2011)
   1349..2950    +  CDS            Cas9(N): N-terminal portion of Streptococcus pyogenes Cas9 (Zetsche et al., 2015)
   2951..5449    +  CDS            Cas9(C): C-terminal portion of Streptococcus pyogenes Cas9 (Zetsche et al., 2015)
   5450..5497    +  CDS            nucleoplasmin NLS: bipartite nuclear localization signal from nucleoplasmin
   5531..5642    +  polyA_signal   bGH poly(A) signal: bovine growth hormone polyadenylation signal
   5747..5887    +  repeat_region  AAV2 ITR: inverted terminal repeat of adeno-associated virus serotype 2 inverted
   5892..5943    -  misc_feature   bom (fragment): basis of mobility region from pBR322
   5962..6417    +  rep_origin     f1 ori (sequence partly withheld): f1 bacteriophage origin of replication; arrow indicates direction of (+) strand synthesis
   6418..6467    -  misc_feature   bom (fragment): basis of mobility region from pBR322
   6569..6604    -  CDS            rop (fragment): Rop protein, which maintains plasmids at low copy number; rop
   6699..6803    +  promoter       AmpR promoter: bla
   6804..7664    +  CDS            AmpR: β-lactamase; bla; confers resistance to ampicillin, carbenicillin, and related antibiotics
   7835..8423    +  rep_origin     ori: high-copy-number ColE1/pMB1/pBR322/pUC origin of replication
>Addgene plasmid #42230 | pX330-U6-Chimeric_BB-CBh-hSpCas9 Sequencing Result | analyzer sequence | sequence record 106034
GAGGGCCTATTTCCCATGATTCCTTCATATTTGCATATACGATACAAGGCTGTTAGAGAGATAATTGGAA
TTAATTTGACTGTAAACACAAAGATATTAGTACAAAATACGTGACGTAGAAAGTAATAATTTCTTGGGTA
GTTTGCAGTTTTAAAATTATGTTTTAAAATGGACTATCATATGCTTACCGTAACTTGAAAGTATTTCGAT
TTCTTGGCTTTATATATCTTGTGGAAAGGACGAAACACCGGGTCTTCGAGAAGACCTGTTTTAGAGCTAG
AAATAGCAAGTTAAAATAAGGCTAGTCCGTTATCAACTTGAAAAAGTGGCACCGAGTCGGTGCTTTTTTG
TTTTAGAGCTAGAAATAGCAAGTTAAAATAAGGCTAGTCCGTTTTTAGCGCGTGCGCCAATTCTGCAGAC
AAATGGCTCTAGAGGTACCCGTTACATAACTTACGGTAAATGGCCCGCCTGGCTGACCGCCCAACGACCC
CCGCCCATTGACGTCAATAGTAACGCCAATAGGGACTTTCCATTGACGTCAATGGGTGGAGTATTTACGG
TAAACTGCCCACTTGGCAGTACATCAAGTGTATCATATGCCAAGTACGCCCCCTATTGACGTCAATGACG
GTAAATGGCCCGCCTGGCATTGTGCCCAGTACATGACCTTATGGGACTTTCCTACTTGGCAGTACATCTA
CGTATTAGTCATCGCTATTACCATGGTCGAGGTGAGCCCCACGTTCTGCTTCACTCTCCCCATCTCCCCC
CCCTCCCCACCCCCAATTTTGTATTTATTTATTTTTTAATTATTTTGTGCAGCGATGGGGGCGGGGGGGG
GGGGGGGGCGGGGCGAGGGGCGGGGCGGGGCGAGGCGGAGAGGTGCGGCGGCAGCCAATCAGAGCGGCGC
GCTCCGAAAGTTTCCTTTTATGGCGAGGCGGCGGCGGCGGCGGCCCTATAAAAAGCGAAGCGCGCGGCGG
GCGGGAGTCGCTGCGCGCTGCCTTCGCCCCGTGCCCCGCTCCGCCGCCGCCTCGCGCCGCCCGCCCCGGC
TCTGACTGACCGCGTTACTCCCACAGGTGAGCGGGCGGGACGGCCCTTCTCCTCCGGGCTGTAATTAGCT
GAGCAAGAGGTAAGGGTTTAAGGGATGGTTGGTTGGTGGGGTATTAATGTTTAATTACCTGGAGCACCTG
CCTGAAATCACTTTTTTTCAGGTTGGACCGGTGCCACCATGGACTATAAGGACCACGACGGAGACTACAA
GGATCATGATATTGATTACAAAGACGATGACGATAAGATGGCCCCAAAGAAGAAGCGGAAGGTCGGTATC
CACGGAGTCCCAGCAGCCGACAAGAAGTACAGCATCGGCCTGGACATCGGCACCAACTCTGTGGGCTGGG
CCGTGATCACCGACGAGTACAAGGTGCCCAGCAAGAAATTCAAGGTGCTGGGCAACACCGACCGGCACAG
CATCAAGAAGAACCTGATCGGAGCCCTGCTGTTCGACAGCGGCGAAACAGCCGAGGCCACCCGGCTGAAG
AGAACCGCCAGAAGAAGATACACCAGACGGAAGAACCGGATCTGCTATCTGCAAGAGATCTTCAGCAACG
AGATGGCCAAGGTGGACGACAGCTTCTTCCACAGACTGGAAGAGTCCTTCCTGGTGGAAGAGGATAAGAA
GCACGAGCGGCACCCCATCTTCGGCAACATCGTGGACGAGGTGGCCTACCACGAGAAGTACCCCACCATC
TACCACCTGAGAAAGAAACTGGTGGACAGCACCGACAAGGCCGACCTGCGGCTGATCTATCTGGCCCTGG
CCCACATGATCAAGTTCCGGGGCCACTTCCTGATCGAGGGCGACCTGAACCCCGACAACAGCGACGTGGA
CAAGCTGTTCATCCAGCTGGTGCAGACCTACAACCAGCTGTTCGAGGAAAACCCCATCAACGCCAGCGGC
GTGGACGCCAAGGCCATCCTGTCTGCCAGACTGAGCAAGAGCAGACGGCTGGAAAATCTGATCGCCCAGC
TGCCCGGCGAGAAGAAGAATGGCCTGTTCGGAAACCTGATTGCCCTGAGCCTGGGCCTGACCCCCAACTT
CAAGAGCAACTTCGACCTGGCCGAGGATGCCAAACTGCAGCTGAGCAAGGACACCTACGACGACGACCTG
GACAACCTGCTGGCCCAGATCGGCGACCAGTACGCCGACCTGTTTCTGGCCGCCAAGAACCTGTCCGACG
CCATCCTGCTGAGCGACATCCTGAGAGTGAACACCGAGATCACCAAGGCCCCCCTGAGCGCCTCTATGAT
CAAGAGATACGACGAGCACCACCAGGACCTGACCCTGCTGAAAGCTCTCGTGCGGCAGCAGCTGCCTGAG
AAGTACAAAGAGATTTTCTTCGACCAGAGCAAGAACGGCTACGCCGGCTACATTGACGGCGGAGCCAGCC
AGGAAGAGTTCTACAAGTTCATCAAGCCCATCCTGGAAAAGATGGACGGCACCGAGGAACTGCTCGTGAA
GCTGAACAGAGAGGACCTGCTGCGGAAGCAGCGGACCTTCGACAACGGCAGCATCCCCCACCAGATCCAC
CTGGGAGAGCTGCACGCCATTCTGCGGCGGCAGGAAGATTTTTACCCATTCCTGAAGGACAACCGGGAAA
AGATCGAGAAGATCCTGACCTTCCGCATCCCCTACTACGTGGGCCCTCTGGCCAGGGGAAACAGCAGATT
CGCCTGGATGACCAGAAAGAGCGAGGAAACCATCACCCCCTGGAACTTCGAGGAAGTGGTGGACAAGGGC
GCTTCCGCCCAGAGCTTCATCGAGCGGATGACCAACTTCGATAAGAACCTGCCCAACGAGAAGGTGCTGC
CCAAGCACAGCCTGCTGTACGAGTACTTCACCGTGTATAACGAGCTGACCAAAGTGAAATACGTGACCGA
GGGAATGAGAAAGCCCGCCTTCCTGAGCGGCGAGCAGAAAAAGGCCATCGTGGACCTGCTGTTCAAGACC
AACCGGAAAGTGACCGTGAAGCAGCTGAAAGAGGACTACTTCAAGAAAATCGAGTGCTTCGACTCCGTGG
AAATCTCCGGCGTGGAAGATCGGTTCAACGCCTCCCTGGGCACATACCACGATCTGCTGAAAATTATCAA
GGACAAGGACTTCCTGGACAATGAGGAAAACGAGGACATTCTGGAAGATATCGTGCTGACCCTGACACTG
TTTGAGGACAGAGAGATGATCGAGGAACGGCTGAAAACCTATGCCCACCTGTTCGACGACAAAGTGATGA
AGCAGCTGAAGCGGCGGAGATACACCGGCTGGGGCAGGCTGAGCCGGAAGCTGATCAACGGCATCCGGGA
CAAGCAGTCCGGCAAGACAATCCTGGATTTCCTGAAGTCCGACGGCTTCGCCAACAGAAACTTCATGCAG
CTGATCCACGACGACAGCCTGACCTTTAAAGAGGACATCCAGAAAGCCCAGGTGTCCGGCCAGGGCGATA
GCCTGCACGAGCACATTGCCAATCTGGCCGGCAGCCCCGCCATTAAGAAGGGCATCCTGCAGACAGTGAA
GGTGGTGGACGAGCTCGTGAAAGTGATGGGCCGGCACAAGCCCGAGAACATCGTGATCGAAATGGCCAGA
GAGAACCAGACCACCCAGAAGGGACAGAAGAACAGCCGCGAGAGAATGAAGCGGATCGAAGAGGGCATCA
AAGAGCTGGGCAGCCAGATCCTGAAAGAACACCCCGTGGAAAACACCCAGCTGCAGAACGAGAAGCTGTA
CCTGTACTACCTGCAGAATGGGCGGGATATGTACGTGGACCAGGAACTGGACATCAACCGGCTGTCCGAC
TACGATGTGGACCATATCGTGCCTCAGAGCTTTCTGAAGGACGACTCCATCGACAACAAGGTGCTGACCA
GAAGCGACAAGAACCGGGGCAAGAGCGACAACGTGCCCTCCGAAGAGGTCGTGAAGAAGATGAAGAACTA
CTGGCGGCAGCTGCTGAACGCCAAGCTGATTACCCAGAGAAAGTTCGACAATCTGACCAAGGCCGAGAGA
GGCGGCCTGAGCGAACTGGATAAGGCCGGCTTCATCAAGAGACAGCTGGTGGAAACCCGGCAGATCACAA
AGCACGTGGCACAGATCCTGGACTCCCGGATGAACACTAAGTACGACGAGAATGACAAGCTGATCCGGGA
AGTGAAAGTGATCACCCTGAAGTCCAAGCTGGTGTCCGATTTCCGGAAGGATTTCCAGTTTTACAAAGTG
CGCGAGATCAACAACTACCACCACGCCCACGACGCCTACCTGAACGCCGTCGTGGGAACCGCCCTGATCA
AAAAGTACCCTAAGCTGGAAAGCGAGTTCGTGTACGGCGACTACAAGGTGTACGACGTGCGGAAGATGAT
CGCCAAGAGCGAGCAGGAAATCGGCAAGGCTACCGCCAAGTACTTCTTCTACAGCAACATCATGAACTTT
TTCAAGACCGAGATTACCCTGGCCAACGGCGAGATCCGGAAGCGGCCTCTGATCGAGACAAACGGCGAAA
CCGGGGAGATCGTGTGGGATAAGGGCCGGGATTTTGCCACCGTGCGGAAAGTGCTGAGCATGCCCCAAGT
GAATATCGTGAAAAAGACCGAGGTGCAGACAGGCGGCTTCAGCAAAGAGTCTATCCTGCCCAAGAGGAAC
AGCGATAAGCTGATCGCCAGAAAGAAGGACTGGGACCCTAAGAAGTACGGCGGCTTCGACAGCCCCACCG
TGGCCTATTCTGTGCTGGTGGTGGCCAAAGTGGAAAAGGGCAAGTCCAAGAAACTGAAGAGTGTGAAAGA
GCTGCTGGGGATCACCATCATGGAAAGAAGCAGCTTCGAGAAGAATCCCATCGACTTTCTGGAAGCCAAG
GGCTACAAAGAAGTGAAAAAGGACCTGATCATCAAGCTGCCTAAGTACTCCCTGTTCGAGCTGGAAAACG
GCCGGAAGAGAATGCTGGCCTCTGCCGGCGAACTGCAGAAGGGAAACGAACTGGCCCTGCCCTCCAAATA
TGTGAACTTCCTGTACCTGGCCAGCCACTATGAGAAGCTGAAGGGCTCCCCCGAGGATAATGAGCAGAAA
CAGCTGTTTGTGGAACAGCACAAGCACTACCTGGACGAGATCATCGAGCAGATCAGCGAGTTCTCCAAGA
GAGTGATCCTGGCCGACGCTAATCTGGACAAAGTGCTGTCCGCCTACAACAAGCACCGGGATAAGCCCAT
CAGAGAGCAGGCCGAGAATATCATCCACCTGTTTACCCTGACCAATCTGGGAGCCCCTGCCGCCTTCAAG
TACTTTGACACCACCATCGACCGGAAGAGGTACACCAGCACCAAAGAGGTGCTGGACGCCACCCTGATCC
ACCAGAGCATCACCGGCCTGTACGAGACACGGATCGACCTGTCTCAGCTGGGAGGCGACAAAAGGCCGGC
GGCCACGAAAAAGGCCGGCCAGGCAAAAAAGAAAAAGTAAGAATTCCTAGAGCTCGCTGATCAGCCTCGA
CTGTGCCTTCTAGTTGCCAGCCATCTGTTGTTTGCCCCTCCCCCGTGCCTTCCTTGACCCTGGAAGGTGC
CACTCCCACTGTCCTTTCCTAATAAAATGAGGAAATTGCATCGCATTGTCTGAGTAGGTGTCATTCTATT
CTGGGGGGTGGGGTGGGGCAGGACAGCAAGGGGGAGGATTGGGAAGAGAATAGCAGGCATGCTGGGGAGC
GGCCGCAGGAACCCCTAGTGATGGAGTTGGCCACTCCCTCTCTGCGCGCTCGCTCGCTCACTGAGGCCGG
GCGACCAAAGGTCGCCCGACGCCCGGGCTTTGCCCGGGCGGCCTCAGTGAGCGAGCGAGCGCGCAGCTGC
CTGCAGGGGCGCCTGATGCGGTATTTTCTCCTTACGCATCTGTGCGGTATTTCACACCGCATA
[95 nt withheld, positions 5944-6038]
T
[46 nt withheld, positions 6040-6085]
C
[141 nt withheld, positions 6087-6227]
CCTTTGACGTTGGAGTCCACGTTCTTT
[37 nt withheld, positions 6255-6291]
ACTCTATCTCGGGCTATTCTTTTGATTTATAAGGGATTTTGCCGATTTCGGTCTATTGGTTAAAAAATGA
GCTGATTTAACAAAAATTTAACGCGAATTTTAACAAAATATTAACGTTTACAATTTTATGGTGCACTCTC
AGTACAATCTGCTCTGATGCCGCATAGTTAAGCCAGCCCCGACACCCGCCAACACCCGCTGACGCGCCCT
GACGGGCTTGTCTGCTCCCGGCATCCGCTTACAGACAAGCTGTGACCGTCTCCGGGAGCTGCATGTGTCA
GAGGTTTTCACCGTCATCACCGAAACGCGCGAGACGAAAGGGCCTCGTGATACGCCTATTTTTATAGGTT
AATGTCATGATAATAATGGTTTCTTAGACGTCAGGTGGCACTTTTCGGGGAAATGTGCGCGGAACCCCTA
TTTGTTTATTTTTCTAAATACATTCAAATATGTATCCGCTCATGAGACAATAACCCTGATAAATGCTTCA
ATAATATTGAAAAAGGAAGAGTATGAGTATTCAACATTTCCGTGTCGCCCTTATTCCCTTTTTTGCGGCA
TTTTGCCTTCCTGTTTTTGCTCACCCAGAAACGCTGGTGAAAGTAAAAGATGCTGAAGATCAGTTGGGTG
CACGAGTGGGTTACATCGAACTGGATCTCAACAGCGGTAAGATCCTTGAGAGTTTTCGCCCCGAAGAACG
TTTTCCAATGATGAGCACTTTTAAAGTTCTGCTATGTGGCGCGGTATTATCCCGTATTGACGCCGGGCAA
GAGCAACTCGGTCGCCGCATACACTATTCTCAGAATGACTTGGTTGAGTACTCACCAGTCACAGAAAAGC
ATCTTACGGATGGCATGACAGTAAGAGAATTATGCAGTGCTGCCATAACCATGAGTGATAACACTGCGGC
CAACTTACTTCTGACAACGATCGGAGGACCGAAGGAGCTAACCGCTTTTTTGCACAACATGGGGGATCAT
GTAACTCGCCTTGATCGTTGGGAACCGGAGCTGAATGAAGCCATACCAAACGACGAGCGTGACACCACGA
TGCCTGTAGCAATGGCAACAACGTTGCGCAAACTATTAACTGGCGAACTACTTACTCTAGCTTCCCGGCA
ACAATTAATAGACTGGATGGAGGCGGATAAAGTTGCAGGACCACTTCTGCGCTCGGCCCTTCCGGCTGGC
TGGTTTATTGCTGATAAATCTGGAGCCGGTGAGCGTGGAAGCCGCGGTATCATTGCAGCACTGGGGCCAG
ATGGTAAGCCCTCCCGTATCGTAGTTATCTACACGACGGGGAGTCAGGCAACTATGGATGAACGAAATAG
ACAGATCGCTGAGATAGGTGCCTCACTGATTAAGCATTGGTAACTGTCAGACCAAGTTTACTCATATATA
CTTTAGATTGATTTAAAACTTCATTTTTAATTTAAAAGGATCTAGGTGAAGATCCTTTTTGATAATCTCA
TGACCAAAATCCCTTAACGTGAGTTTTCGTTCCACTGAGCGTCAGACCCCGTAGAAAAGATCAAAGGATC
TTCTTGAGATCCTTTTTTTCTGCGCGTAATCTGCTGCTTGCAAACAAAAAAACCACCGCTACCAGCGGTG
GTTTGTTTGCCGGATCAAGAGCTACCAACTCTTTTTCCGAAGGTAACTGGCTTCAGCAGAGCGCAGATAC
CAAATACTGTTCTTCTAGTGTAGCCGTAGTTAGGCCACCACTTCAAGAACTCTGTAGCACCGCCTACATA
CCTCGCTCTGCTAATCCTGTTACCAGTGGCTGCTGCCAGTGGCGATAAGTCGTGTCTTACCGGGTTGGAC
TCAAGACGATAGTTACCGGATAAGGCGCAGCGGTCGGGCTGAACGGGGGGTTCGTGCACACAGCCCAGCT
TGGAGCGAACGACCTACACCGAACTGAGATACCTACAGCGTGAGCTATGAGAAAGCGCCACGCTTCCCGA
AGGGAGAAAGGCGGACAGGTATCCGGTAAGCGGCAGGGTCGGAACAGGAGAGCGCACGAGGGAGCTTCCA
GGGGGAAACGCCTGGTATCTTTATAGTCCTGTCGGGTTTCGCCACCTCTGACTTGAGCGTCGATTTTTGT
GATGCTCGTCAGGGGGGCGGAGCCTATGGAAAAACGCCAGCAACGCGGCCTTTTTACGGTTCCTGGCCTT
TTGCTGGCCTTTTGCTCACATGT
