Features (pLannotate 1.2.2; 18 found; start..end, strand, type, name):
      1..241     +  promoter       U6 promoter: RNA polymerase III promoter for human U6 snRNA
    268..343     +  misc_RNA       gRNA scaffold: guide RNA scaffold for the Streptococcus pyogenes CRISPR/Cas9 system
    350..393     +  misc_RNA       gRNA scaffold (fragment): guide RNA scaffold for the Streptococcus pyogenes CRISPR/Cas9 system
    440..725     +  enhancer       CMV enhancer: human cytomegalovirus immediate early enhancer; contains an 18-bp deletion relative to the standard CMV enhancer
    727..983     +  promoter       chicken β-actin promoter: contains a 21-bp deletion relative to the standard chicken β-actin promoter
    984..1211    +  intron         hybrid intron: hybrid between chicken β-actin (CBA) and minute virus of mice (MMV) introns (Gray et al., 2011)
   1349..2950    +  CDS            Cas9(N): N-terminal portion of Streptococcus pyogenes Cas9 (Zetsche et al., 2015)
   2951..5449    +  CDS            Cas9(C): C-terminal portion of Streptococcus pyogenes Cas9 (Zetsche et al., 2015)
   5450..5497    +  CDS            nucleoplasmin NLS: bipartite nuclear localization signal from nucleoplasmin
   5531..5642    +  polyA_signal   bGH poly(A) signal: bovine growth hormone polyadenylation signal
   5747..5887    +  repeat_region  AAV2 ITR: inverted terminal repeat of adeno-associated virus serotype 2 inverted
   5892..5943    -  misc_feature   bom (fragment): basis of mobility region from pBR322
   5962..6417    +  rep_origin     f1 ori (sequence partly withheld): f1 bacteriophage origin of replication; arrow indicates direction of (+) strand synthesis
   6418..6467    -  misc_feature   bom (fragment): basis of mobility region from pBR322
   6569..6604    -  CDS            rop (fragment): Rop protein, which maintains plasmids at low copy number; rop
   6699..6803    +  promoter       AmpR promoter: bla
   6804..7664    +  CDS            AmpR: β-lactamase; bla; confers resistance to ampicillin, carbenicillin, and related antibiotics
   7835..8423    +  rep_origin     ori: high-copy-number ColE1/pMB1/pBR322/pUC origin of replication
>Addgene plasmid #42230 | pX330-U6-Chimeric_BB-CBh-hSpCas9 Sequencing Result | analyzer sequence | sequence record 327820
GAGGGCCTATTTCCCATGATTCCTTCATATTTGCATATACGATACAAGGCTGTTAGAGAGATAATTGGAA
TTAATTTGACTGTAAACACAAAGATATTAGTACAAAATACGTGACGTAGAAAGTAATAATTTCTTGGGTA
GTTTGCAGTTTTAAAATTATGTTTTAAAATGGACTATCATATGCTTACCGTAACTTGAAAGTATTTCGAT
TTCTTGGCTTTATATATCTTGTGGAAAGGACGAAACACCGGGTCTTCGAGAAGACCTGTTTTAGAGCTAG
AAATAGCAAGTTAAAATAAGGCTAGTCCGTTATCAACTTGAAAAAGTGGCACCGAGTCGGTGCTTTTTTG
TTTTAGAGCTAGAAATAGCAAGTTAAAATAAGGCTAGTCCGTTTTTAGCGCGTGCGCCAATTCTGCAGAC
AAATGGCTCTAGAGGTACCCGTTACATAACTTACGGTAAATGGCCCGCCTGGCTGACCGCCCAACGACCC
CCGCCCATTGACGTCAATAGTAACGCCAATAGGGACTTTCCATTGACGTCAATGGGTGGAGTATTTACGG
TAAACTGCCCACTTGGCAGTACATCAAGTGTATCATATGCCAAGTACGCCCCCTATTGACGTCAATGACG
GTAAATGGCCCGCCTGGCATTGTGCCCAGTACATGACCTTATGGGACTTTCCTACTTGGCAGTACATCTA
CGTATTAGTCATCGCTATTACCATGGTCGAGGTGAGCCCCACGTTCTGCTTCACTCTCCCCATCTCCCCC
CCCTCCCCACCCCCAATTTTGTATTTATTTATTTTTTAATTATTTTGTGCAGCGATGGGGGCGGGGGGGG
GGGGGGGGSGGGGCGGGGGGGGGGGGGGGGSGRGGSGGRGRGGKGCGGCGGCAGCCAATCAGAGCGGCGC
GCTCCGAAAGTTTCCTTTTATGGCGAGGCGGCGGCGGCGGCGGCCCTATAAAAAGCGAAGCGCGCGGCGG
GCGGGAGTCGCTGCGCGCTGCCTTCGCCCCGTGCCCCGCTCCGCCGCCGCCTCGCGCCGCCCGCCCCGGC
TCTGACTGACCGCGTTACTCCCACAGGTGAGCGGGCGGGACGGCCCTTCTCCTCCGGGCTGTAATTAGCT
GAGCAAGAGGTAAGGGTTTAAGGGATGGTTGGTTGGTGGGGTATTAATGTTTAATTACCTGGAGCACCTG
CCTGAAATCACTTTTTTTCAGGTTGGACCGGTGCCACCATGGACTATAAGGACCACGACGGAGACTACAA
GGATCATGATATTGATTACAAAGACGATGACGATAAGATGGCCCCAAAGAAGAAGCGGAAGGTCGGTATC
CACGGAGTCCCAGCAGCCGACAAGAAGTACAGCATCGGCCTGGACATCGGCACCAACTCTGTGGGCTGGG
CCGTGATCACCGACGAGTACAAGGTGCCCAGCAAGAAATTCAAGGTGCTGGGCAACACCGACCGGCACAG
CATCAAGAAGAACCTGATCGGAGCCCTGCTGTTCGACAGCGGCGAAACAGCCGAGGCCACCCGGCTGAAG
AGAACCGCCAGAAGAAGATACACCAGACGGAAGAACCGGATCTGCTATCTGCAAGAGATCTTCAGCAACG
AGATGGCCAAGGTGGACGACAGCTTCTTCCACAGACTGGAAGAGTCCTTCCTGGTGGAAGAGGATAAGAA
GCACGAGCGGCACCCCATCTTCGGCAACATCGTGGACGAGGTGGCCTACCACGAGAAGTACCCCACCATC
TACCACCTGAGAAAGAAACTGGTGGACAGCACCGACAAGGCCGACCTGCGGCTGATCTATCTGGCCCTGG
CCCACATGATCAAGTTCCGGGGCCACTTCCTGATCGAGGGCGACCTGAACCCCGACAACAGCGACGTGGA
CAAGCTGTTCATCCAGCTGGTGCAGACCTACAACCAGCTGTTCGAGGAAAACCCCATCAACGCCAGCGGC
GTGGACGCCAAGGCCATCCTGTCTGCCAGACTGAGCAAGAGCAGACGGCTGGAAAATCTGATCGCCCAGC
TGCCCGGCGAGAAGAAGAATGGCCTGTTCGGAAACCTGATTGCCCTGAGCCTGGGCCTGACCCCCAACTT
CAAGAGCAACTTCGACCTGGCCGAGGATGCCAAACTGCAGCTGAGCAAGGACACCTACGACGACGACCTG
GACAACCTGCTGGCCCAGATCGGCGACCAGTACGCCGACCTGTTTCTGGCCGCCAAGAACCTGTCCGACG
CCATCCTGCTGAGCGACATCCTGAGAGTGAACACCGAGATCACCAAGGCCCCCCTGAGCGCCTCTATGAT
CAAGAGATACGACGAGCACCACCAGGACCTGACCCTGCTGAAAGCTCTCGTGCGGCAGCAGCTGCCTGAG
AAGTACAAAGAGATTTTCTTCGACCAGAGCAAGAACGGCTACGCCGGCTACATTGACGGCGGAGCCAGCC
AGGAAGAGTTCTACAAGTTCATCAAGCCCATCCTGGAAAAGATGGACGGCACCGAGGAACTGCTCGTGAA
GCTGAACAGAGAGGACCTGCTGCGGAAGCAGCGGACCTTCGACAACGGCAGCATCCCCCACCAGATCCAC
CTGGGAGAGCTGCACGCCATTCTGCGGCGGCAGGAAGATTTTTACCCATTCCTGAAGGACAACCGGGAAA
AGATCGAGAAGATCCTGACCTTCCGCATCCCCTACTACGTGGGCCCTCTGGCCAGGGGAAACAGCAGATT
CGCCTGGATGACCAGAAAGAGCGAGGAAACCATCACCCCCTGGAACTTCGAGGAAGTGGTGGACAAGGGC
GCTTCCGCCCAGAGCTTCATCGAGCGGATGACCAACTTCGATAAGAACCTGCCCAACGAGAAGGTGCTGC
CCAAGCACAGCCTGCTGTACGAGTACTTCACCGTGTATAACGAGCTGACCAAAGTGAAATACGTGACCGA
GGGAATGAGAAAGCCCGCCTTCCTGAGCGGCGAGCAGAAAAAGGCCATCGTGGACCTGCTGTTCAAGACC
AACCGGAAAGTGACCGTGAAGCAGCTGAAAGAGGACTACTTCAAGAAAATCGAGTGCTTCGACTCCGTGG
AAATCTCCGGCGTGGAAGATCGGTTCAACGCCTCCCTGGGCACATACCACGATCTGCTGAAAATTATCAA
GGACAAGGACTTCCTGGACAATGAGGAAAACGAGGACATTCTGGAAGATATCGTGCTGACCCTGACACTG
TTTGAGGACAGAGAGATGATCGAGGAACGGCTGAAAACCTATGCCCACCTGTTCGACGACAAAGTGATGA
AGCAGCTGAAGCGGCGGAGATACACCGGCTGGGGCAGGCTGAGCCGGAAGCTGATCAACGGCATCCGGGA
CAAGCAGTCCGGCAAGACAATCCTGGATTTCCTGAAGTCCGACGGCTTCGCCAACAGAAACTTCATGCAG
CTGATCCACGACGACAGCCTGACCTTTAAAGAGGACATCCAGAAAGCCCAGGTGTCCGGCCAGGGCGATA
GCCTGCACGAGCACATTGCCAATCTGGCCGGCAGCCCCGCCATTAAGAAGGGCATCCTGCAGACAGTGAA
GGTGGTGGACGAGCTCGTGAAAGTGATGGGCCGGCACAAGCCCGAGAACATCGTGATCGAAATGGCCAGA
GAGAACCAGACCACCCAGAAGGGACAGAAGAACAGCCGCGAGAGAATGAAGCGGATCGAAGAGGGCATCA
AAGAGCTGGGCAGCCAGATCCTGAAAGAACACCCCGTGGAAAACACCCAGCTGCAGAACGAGAAGCTGTA
CCTGTACTACCTGCAGAATGGGCGGGATATGTACGTGGACCAGGAACTGGACATCAACCGGCTGTCCGAC
TACGATGTGGACCATATCGTGCCTCAGAGCTTTCTGAAGGACGACTCCATCGACAACAAGGTGCTGACCA
GAAGCGACAAGAACCGGGGCAAGAGCGACAACGTGCCCTCCGAAGAGGTCGTGAAGAAGATGAAGAACTA
CTGGCGGCAGCTGCTGAACGCCAAGCTGATTACCCAGAGAAAGTTCGACAATCTGACCAAGGCCGAGAGA
GGCGGCCTGAGCGAACTGGATAAGGCCGGCTTCATCAAGAGACAGCTGGTGGAAACCCGGCAGATCACAA
AGCACGTGGCACAGATCCTGGACTCCCGGATGAACACTAAGTACGACGAGAATGACAAGCTGATCCGGGA
AGTGAAAGTGATCACCCTGAAGTCCAAGCTGGTGTCCGATTTCCGGAAGGATTTCCAGTTTTACAAAGTG
CGCGAGATCAACAACTACCACCACGCCCACGACGCCTACCTGAACGCCGTCGTGGGAACCGCCCTGATCA
AAAAGTACCCTAAGCTGGAAAGCGAGTTCGTGTACGGCGACTACAAGGTGTACGACGTGCGGAAGATGAT
CGCCAAGAGCGAGCAGGAAATCGGCAAGGCTACCGCCAAGTACTTCTTCTACAGCAACATCATGAACTTT
TTCAAGACCGAGATTACCCTGGCCAACGGCGAGATCCGGAAGCGGCCTCTGATCGAGACAAACGGCGAAA
CCGGGGAGATCGTGTGGGATAAGGGCCGGGATTTTGCCACCGTGCGGAAAGTGCTGAGCATGCCCCAAGT
GAATATCGTGAAAAAGACCGAGGTGCAGACAGGCGGCTTCAGCAAAGAGTCTATCCTGCCCAAGAGGAAC
AGCGATAAGCTGATCGCCAGAAAGAAGGACTGGGACCCTAAGAAGTACGGCGGCTTCGACAGCCCCACCG
TGGCCTATTCTGTGCTGGTGGTGGCCAAAGTGGAAAAGGGCAAGTCCAAGAAACTGAAGAGTGTGAAAGA
GCTGCTGGGGATCACCATCATGGAAAGAAGCAGCTTCGAGAAGAATCCCATCGACTTTCTGGAAGCCAAG
GGCTACAAAGAAGTGAAAAAGGACCTGATCATCAAGCTGCCTAAGTACTCCCTGTTCGAGCTGGAAAACG
GCCGGAAGAGAATGCTGGCCTCTGCCGGCGAACTGCAGAAGGGAAACGAACTGGCCCTGCCCTCCAAATA
TGTGAACTTCCTGTACCTGGCCAGCCACTATGAGAAGCTGAAGGGCTCCCCCGAGGATAATGAGCAGAAA
CAGCTGTTTGTGGAACAGCACAAGCACTACCTGGACGAGATCATCGAGCAGATCAGCGAGTTCTCCAAGA
GAGTGATCCTGGCCGACGCTAATCTGGACAAAGTGCTGTCCGCCTACAACAAGCACCGGGATAAGCCCAT
CAGAGAGCAGGCCGAGAATATCATCCACCTGTTTACCCTGACCAATCTGGGAGCCCCTGCCGCCTTCAAG
TACTTTGACACCACCATCGACCGGAAGAGGTACACCAGCACCAAAGAGGTGCTGGACGCCACCCTGATCC
ACCAGAGCATCACCGGCCTGTACGAGACACGGATCGACCTGTCTCAGCTGGGAGGCGACAAAAGGCCGGC
GGCCACGAAAAAGGCCGGCCAGGCAAAAAAGAAAAAGTAAGAATTCCTAGAGCTCGCTGATCAGCCTCGA
CTGTGCCTTCTAGTTGCCAGCCATCTGTTGTTTGCCCCTCCCCCGTGCCTTCCTTGACCCTGGAAGGTGC
CACTCCCACTGTCCTTTCCTAATAAAATGAGGAAATTGCATCGCATTGTCTGAGTAGGTGTCATTCTATT
CTGGGGGGTGGGGTGGGGCAGGACAGCAAGGGGGAGGATTGGGAAGAGAATAGCAGGCATGCTGGGGAGC
GGCCGCAGGAACCCCTAGTGATGGAGTTGGCCACTCCCTCTCTGCGCGCTCGCTCGCTCACTGAGGCCGG
GCGACCAAAGGTCGCCCGACGCCCGGGCTTTGCCCGGGCGGCCTCAGTGAGCGAGCGAGCGCGCAGCTGC
CTGCAGGGGCGCCTGATGCGGTATTTTCTCCTTACGCATCTGTGCGGTATTTCACACCGCATA
[95 nt withheld, positions 5944-6038]
T
[46 nt withheld, positions 6040-6085]
C
[141 nt withheld, positions 6087-6227]
CCTTTGACGTTGGAGTCCACGTTCTTT
[37 nt withheld, positions 6255-6291]
ACTCTATCTCGGGCTATTCTTTTGATTTATAAGGGATTTTGCCGATTTCGGTCTATTGGTTAAAAAATGA
GCTGATTTAACAAAAATTTAACGCGAATTTTAACAAAATATTAACGTTTACAATTTTATGGTGCACTCTC
AGTACAATCTGCTCTGATGCCGCATAGTTAAGCCAGCCCCGACACCCGCCAACACCCGCTGACGCGCCCT
GACGGGCTTGTCTGCTCCCGGCATCCGCTTACAGACAAGCTGTGACCGTCTCCGGGAGCTGCATGTGTCA
GAGGTTTTCACCGTCATCACCGAAACGCGCGAGACGAAAGGGCCTCGTGATACGCCTATTTTTATAGGTT
AATGTCATGATAATAATGGTTTCTTAGACGTCAGGTGGCACTTTTCGGGGAAATGTGCGCGGAACCCCTA
TTTGTTTATTTTTCTAAATACATTCAAATATGTATCCGCTCATGAGACAATAACCCTGATAAATGCTTCA
ATAATATTGAAAAAGGAAGAGTATGAGTATTCAACATTTCCGTGTCGCCCTTATTCCCTTTTTTGCGGCA
TTTTGCCTTCCTGTTTTTGCTCACCCAGAAACGCTGGTGAAAGTAAAAGATGCTGAAGATCAGTTGGGTG
CACGAGTGGGTTACATCGAACTGGATCTCAACAGCGGTAAGATCCTTGAGAGTTTTCGCCCCGAAGAACG
TTTTCCAATGATGAGCACTTTTAAAGTTCTGCTATGTGGCGCGGTATTATCCCGTATTGACGCCGGGCAA
GAGCAACTCGGTCGCCGCATACACTATTCTCAGAATGACTTGGTTGAGTACTCACCAGTCACAGAAAAGC
ATCTTACGGATGGCATGACAGTAAGAGAATTATGCAGTGCTGCCATAACCATGAGTGATAACACTGCGGC
CAACTTACTTCTGACAACGATCGGAGGACCGAAGGAGCTAACCGCTTTTTTGCACAACATGGGGGATCAT
GTAACTCGCCTTGATCGTTGGGAACCGGAGCTGAATGAAGCCATACCAAACGACGAGCGTGACACCACGA
TGCCTGTAGCAATGGCAACAACGTTGCGCAAACTATTAACTGGCGAACTACTTACTCTAGCTTCCCGGCA
ACAATTAATAGACTGGATGGAGGCGGATAAAGTTGCAGGACCACTTCTGCGCTCGGCCCTTCCGGCTGGC
TGGTTTATTGCTGATAAATCTGGAGCCGGTGAGCGTGGAAGCCGCGGTATCATTGCAGCACTGGGGCCAG
ATGGTAAGCCCTCCCGTATCGTAGTTATCTACACGACGGGGAGTCAGGCAACTATGGATGAACGAAATAG
ACAGATCGCTGAGATAGGTGCCTCACTGATTAAGCATTGGTAACTGTCAGACCAAGTTTACTCATATATA
CTTTAGATTGATTTAAAACTTCATTTTTAATTTAAAAGGATCTAGGTGAAGATCCTTTTTGATAATCTCA
TGACCAAAATCCCTTAACGTGAGTTTTCGTTCCACTGAGCGTCAGACCCCGTAGAAAAGATCAAAGGATC
TTCTTGAGATCCTTTTTTTCTGCGCGTAATCTGCTGCTTGCAAACAAAAAAACCACCGCTACCAGCGGTG
GTTTGTTTGCCGGATCAAGAGCTACCAACTCTTTTTCCGAAGGTAACTGGCTTCAGCAGAGCGCAGATAC
CAAATACTGTTCTTCTAGTGTAGCCGTAGTTAGGCCACCACTTCAAGAACTCTGTAGCACCGCCTACATA
CCTCGCTCTGCTAATCCTGTTACCAGTGGCTGCTGCCAGTGGCGATAAGTCGTGTCTTACCGGGTTGGAC
TCAAGACGATAGTTACCGGATAAGGCGCAGCGGTCGGGCTGAACGGGGGGTTCGTGCACACAGCCCAGCT
TGGAGCGAACGACCTACACCGAACTGAGATACCTACAGCGTGAGCTATGAGAAAGCGCCACGCTTCCCGA
AGGGAGAAAGGCGGACAGGTATCCGGTAAGCGGCAGGGTCGGAACAGGAGAGCGCACGAGGGAGCTTCCA
GGGGGAAACGCCTGGTATCTTTATAGTCCTGTCGGGTTTCGCCACCTCTGACTTGAGCGTCGATTTTTGT
GATGCTCGTCAGGGGGGCGGAGCCTATGGAAAAACGCCAGCAACGCGGCCTTTTTACGGTTCCTGGCCTT
TTGCTGGCCTTTTGCTCACATGT
