>Addgene plasmid #42230 | pX330-U6-Chimeric_BB-CBh-hSpCas9 | addgene partial sequence | sequence record 62925 | BGH-rev  5'-TAGAAGGCACAGTCGAGG-3'
GGAATTCTTACTTTTTCTTTTTTGCCTGGCCGGCCTTTTTCGTGGCCGCCGGCCTTTTGTCGCCTCCCAG
CTGAGACAGGTCGATCCGTGTCTCGTACAGGCCGGTGATGCTCTGGTGGATCAGGGTGGCGTCCAGCACC
TCTTTGGTGCTGGTGTACCTCTTCCGGTCGATGGTGGTGTCAAAGTACTTGAAGGCGGCAGGGGCTCCCA
GATTGGTCAGGGTAAACAGGTGGATGATATTCTCGGCCTGCTCTCTGATGGGCTTATCCCGGTGCTTGTT
GTAGGCGGACAGCACTTTGTCCAGATTAGCGTCGGCCAGGATCACTCTCTTGGAGAACTCGCTGATCTGC
TCGATGATCTCGTCCAGGTAGTGCTTGTGCTGTTCCACAAACAGCTGTTTCTGCTCATTATCCTCGGGGG
AGCCCTTCAGCTTCTCATAGTGGCTGGCCAGGTACAGGAAGTTCACATATTTGGAGGGCAGGGCCAGTTC
GTTTCCCTTCTGCAGTTCGCCGGCAGAGGCCAGCATTCTCTTCCGGCCGTTTTCCAGCTCGAACAGGGAG
TACTTAGGCAGCTTGATGATCAGGTCCTTTTTCACTTCTTTGTAGCCCTTGGCTTCCAGAAAGTCGATGG
GATTCTTCTCGAAGCTGCTTCTTTCCATGATGGTGATCCCCAGCAGCTCTTTCACACTCTTCAGTTTCTT
GGACTTGCCCTTTTCCACTTTGGCCACCACCAGCACAGAATAGGCCACGGTGGGGCTGTCGAAGCCGCCG
TACTTCTTAGGGTCCCAGTCCTTCTTTCTGGCGATCAGCTTATCGCTGTTCCTCTTGGGCAGGATAGACT
CTTTGCTGAAGCCGCCTGTCTGCACCTCGGTCTTTTTCACGATATTCACTTGGGGCATGCTCAGCACTTT
CCGCACGGTGGCAAAATCCCGGCCCTTATCCCACACGATCTCCCCGGTTTCGCCGTTTGTCTCGATCAGA
GGCCGCTTCCGGATCTCGCCGTTGGCCAGGGTAATCTCGGTCTTGAAAAAGTTCATGATGTTGCTGTAGA
AGAAGTACTTGGCGG
