>Addgene plasmid #42230 | pX330-U6-Chimeric_BB-CBh-hSpCas9 | addgene partial sequence | sequence record 75302 | pBR322ori-F (5'-GGGAAACGCCTGGTATCTTT-3')
CACCTCTGACTTGAGCGTCGATTTTTGTGATGCTCGTCAGGGGGGCGGAGCCTATGGAAAAACGCCAGCA
ACGCGGCCTTTTTACGGTTCCTGGCCTTTTGCTGGCCTTTTGCTCACATGTGAGGGCCTATTTCCCATGA
TTCCTTCATATTTGCATATACGATACAAGGCTGTTAGAGAGATAATTGGAATTAATTTGACTGTAAACAC
AAAGATATTAGTACAAAATACGTGACGTAGAAAGTAATAATTTCTTGGGTAGTTTGCAGTTTTAAAATTA
TGTTTTAAAATGGACTATCATATGCTTACCGTAACTTGAAAGTATTTCGATTTCTTGGCTTTATATATCT
TGTGGAAAGGACGAAACACCGGGTCTTCGAGAAGACCTGTTTTAGAGCTAGAAATAGCAAGTTAAAATAA
GGCTAGTCCGTTATCAACTTGAAAAAGTGGCACCGAGTCGGTGCTTTTTTGTTTTAGAGCTAGAAATAGC
AAGTTAAAATAAGGCTAGTCCGTTTTTAGCGCGTGCGCCAATTCTGCAGACAAATGGCTCTAGAGGTACC
CGTTACATAACTTACGGTAAATGGCCCGCCTGGCTGACCGCCCAACGACCCCCGCCCATTGACGTCAATA
GTAACGCCAATAGGGACTTTCCATTGACGTCAATGGGTGGAGTATTTACGGTAAACTGCCCACTTGGCAG
TACATCAAGTGTATCATATGCCAAGTACGCCCCCTATTGACGTCAATGACGGTAAATGGCCCGCCTGGCA
TTGTGCCCAGTACATGACCTTATGGGACTTTCCTACTTGGCAGTACATCTACGTATTAGTCATCGCTATT
ACCATGGTCGAGGTGAGCCCCACGTTCTGCTTCACTCTCCCCATCTCCCCCCCCTCCCCACCCCCAATTT
TGTATTTATTTATTTTTTAATTATTTTGTGCAGCGATGGGG
