>Addgene plasmid #42230 | pX330-U6-Chimeric_BB-CBh-hSpCas9 | addgene partial sequence | sequence record 76498 | U6sponge-F 5'-GGACTATCATATGCTTACCGTAACTTGA-3'
TTCGATTTCTTGGCTTTATATATCTTGTGGAAAGGACGAAACACCGGGTCTTCGAGAAGACCTGTTTTAG
AGCTAGAAATAGCAAGTTAAAATAAGGCTAGTCCGTTATCAACTTGAAAAAGTGGCACCGAGTCGGTGCT
TTTTTGTTTTAGAGCTAGAAATAGCAAGTTAAAATAAGGCTAGTCCGTTTTTAGCGCGTGCGCCAATTCT
GCAGACAAATGGCTCTAGAGGTACCCGTTACATAACTTACGGTAAATGGCCCGCCTGGCTGACCGCCCAA
CGACCCCCGCCCATTGACGTCAATAGTAACGCCAATAGGGACTTTCCATTGACGTCAATGGGTGGAGTAT
TTACGGTAAACTGCCCACTTGGCAGTACATCAAGTGTATCATATGCCAAGTACGCCCCCTATTGACGTCA
ATGACGGTAAATGGCCCGCCTGGCATTGTGCCCAGTACATGACCTTATGGGACTTTCCTACTTGGCAGTA
CATCTACGTATTAGTCATCGCTATTACCATGGTCGAGGTGAGCCCCACGTTCTGCTTCACTCTCCCCATC
TCCCCCCCCTCCCCACCCCCAATTTTGTATT
