>Addgene plasmid #42230 | pX330-U6-Chimeric_BB-CBh-hSpCas9 | addgene partial sequence | sequence record 78297 | pCBhProF2 5'-agggtttaagggatggttgg-3'
TAATGTTTAATTACCTGGAGCACCTGCCTGAAATCACTTTTTTTCAGGTTGGACCGGTGCCACCATGGAC
TATAAGGACCACGACGGAGACTACAAGGATCATGATATTGATTACAAAGACGATGACGATAAGATGGCCC
CAAAGAAGAAGCGGAAGGTCGGTATCCACGGAGTCCCAGCAGCCGACAAGAAGTACAGCATCGGCCTGGA
CATCGGCACCAACTCTGTGGGCTGGGCCGTGATCACCGACGAGTACAAGGTGCCCAGCAAGAAATTCAAG
GTGCTGGGCAACACCGACCGGCACAGCATCAAGAAGAACCTGATCGGAGCCCTGCTGTTCGACAGCGGCG
AAACAGCCGAGGCCACCCGGCTGAAGAGAACCGCCAGAAGAAGATACACCAGACGGAAGAACCGGATCTG
CTATCTGCAAGAGATCTTCAGCAACGAGATGGCCAAGGTGGACGACAGCTTCTTCCACAGACTGGAAGAG
TCCTTCCTGGTGGAAGAGGATAAGAAGCACGAGCGGCACCCCATCTTCGGCAACATCGTGGACGAGGTGG
CCTACCACGAGAAGTACCCCACCATCTACCACCTGAGAAAGAAACTGGTGGACAGCACCGACAAGGCCGA
CCTGCGGCTGATCTATCTGGCCCTGGCCCACATGATCAAGTTCCGGGGCCACTTCCTGATCGAGGGCGAC
CTGAACCCCGACAACAGCGACGTGGACAAGCTGTTCATCCAGCTGGTGCAGACCTACAACCAGCTGTTCG
AGGAAAACCCCATCAACGCCAGCGGCGTGGACGCCAAGGCCATCCTGTCTGCCAGACTGAGCAAGAGCAG
ACGGCTGGAAAATCTGATCGCCCAGCTGCCCGGCGAGAAGAAGAATGGCCTGTTCGGAAACCTGATTGCC
CTGAGCCTGGGCCTGACCCCCAACTTCAAGAGCAACTTCGACCTGGCCGAGGATGCCAAACTGCAGCTGA
GCAAGGACACCTACGACGACGACCTGGACAACCTGCTGGCCCAGATCGGCGACCAGTACGCCGACCTGTT
TC
