>Addgene plasmid #42230 | pX330-U6-Chimeric_BB-CBh-hSpCas9 | addgene partial sequence | sequence record 78302 | hSpCas9-R1 5'-CGCTCGTGCTTCTTATCCTC-3'
TCTTCCAGTCTGTGGAAGAAGCTGTCGTCCACCTTGGCCATCTCGTTGCTGAAGATCTCTTGCAGATAGC
AGATCCGGTTCTTCCGTCTGGTGTATCTTCTTCTGGCGGTTCTCTTCAGCCGGGTGGCCTCGGCTGTTTC
GCCGCTGTCGAACAGCAGGGCTCCGATCAGGTTCTTCTTGATGCTGTGCCGGTCGGTGTTGCCCAGCACC
TTGAATTTCTTGCTGGGCACCTTGTACTCGTCGGTGATCACGGCCCAGCCCACAGAGTTGGTGCCGATGT
CCAGGCCGATGCTGTACTTCTTGTCGGCTGCTGGGACTCCGTGGATACCGACCTTCCGCTTCTTCTTTGG
GGCCATCTTATCGTCATCGTCTTTGTAATCAATATCATGATCCTTGTAGTCTCCGTCGTGGTCCTTATAG
TCCATGGTGGCACCGGTCCAACCTGAAAAAAAGTGATTTCAGGCAGGTGCTCCAGGTAATTAAACATTAA
TACCCCACCAACCAACCATCCCTTAAACCCTTACCTCTTGCTCAGCTAATTACAGCCCGGAGGAGAAGGG
CCGTCCCGCCCGCTCACCTGTGGGAGTAACGCGGTCAGTCAGAGCCGGGGCGGGCGGCGCGAGGCGGCGG
CGGAGCGGGGCACGGG
