>Addgene plasmid #42230 | pX330-U6-Chimeric_BB-CBh-hSpCas9 | addgene partial sequence | sequence record 78304 | dCas9-R2
GCCTTATCCAGTTCGCTCAGGCCGCCTCTCTCGGCCTTGGTCAGATTGTCGAACTTTCTCTGGGTAATCA
GCTTGGCGTTCAGCAGCTGCCGCCAGTAGTTCTTCATCTTCTTCACGACCTCTTCGGAGGGCACGTTGTC
GCTCTTGCCCCGGTTCTTGTCGCTTCTGGTCAGCACCTTGTTGTCGATGGAGTCGTCCTTCAGAAAGCTC
TGAGGCACGATATGGTCCACATCGTAGTCGGACAGCCGGTTGATGTCCAGTTCCTGGTCCACGTACATAT
CCCGCCCATTCTGCAGGTAGTACAGGTACAGCTTCTCGTTCTGCAGCTGGGTGTTTTCCACGGGGTGTTC
TTTCAGGATCTGGCTGCCCAGCTCTTTGATGCCCTCTTCGATCCGCTTCATTCTCTCGCGGCTGTTCTTC
TGTCCCTTCTGGGTGGTCTGGTTCTCTCTGGCCATTTCGATCACGATGTTCTCGGGCTTGTGCCGGCCCA
TCACTTTCACGAGCTCGTCCACCACCTTCACTGTCTGCAGGATGCCCTTCTTAATGGCGGGGCTGCCGGC
CAGATTGGCAATGTGCTCGTGCAGGCTATCGCCCTGGCCGGACACCTGGGCTTTCTGGATGTCCTCTTTA
AAGGTCAGGCTGTCGTCGTGGATCAGCTGCATGAAGTTTCTGTTGGCGAAGCCGTCGGACTTCAGGAAAT
CCAGGATTGTCTTGCCGGACTGCTTGTCCCGGATGCCGTTGATCAGCTTCCGGCTCAGCCTGCCCCAGCC
GGTGTATCTCCGCCGCTTCAGCTGCTTCATCACTTTGTCGTCGAACAGGTGGGCATAGGTTTTCAGCCGT
TCCTCGATCATCTCTCTGTCCTCAAACAGTGTCAGGGTCAGCACGATATCTTCCAGAATGTCCTCGTTTT
CCTCATTGTCCAGGAAGTCCTTGTCCTTGATAATTTTCAGCAGATCGTGGTATGTGCCCAGGGAGGCGTT
GAACCGATCTTCCACGCCGGAGATTTCCACGGAGTCGAAGCACTCGATTTTCTTGAAGTAGTCCTCTTTC
AGCTGCTTCACGGTCACTTTCCGGTTGGTCTTGAACAGCAGGTCCACGATGGCCTTTTT
