>Addgene plasmid #42230 | pX330-U6-Chimeric_BB-CBh-hSpCas9 | addgene partial sequence | sequence record 104131 | hCas9-REC2-F 5'-CACGAGAAGTACCCCACCATC-3'
AAGAAACTGGTGGACAGCACCGACAAGGCCGACCTGCGGCTGATCTATCTGGCCCTGGCCCACATGATCA
AGTTCCGGGGCCACTTCCTGATCGAGGGCGACCTGAACCCCGACAACAGCGACGTGGACAAGCTGTTCAT
CCAGCTGGTGCAGACCTACAACCAGCTGTTCGAGGAAAACCCCATCAACGCCAGCGGCGTGGACGCCAAG
GCCATCCTGTCTGCCAGACTGAGCAAGAGCAGACGGCTGGAAAATCTGATCGCCCAGCTGCCCGGCGAGA
AGAAGAATGGCCTGTTCGGAAACCTGATTGCCCTGAGCCTGGGCCTGACCCCCAACTTCAAGAGCAACTT
CGACCTGGCCGAGGATGCCAAACTGCAGCTGAGCAAGGACACCTACGACGACGACCTGGACAACCTGCTG
GCCCAGATCGGCGACCAGTACGCCGACCTGTTTCTGGCCGCCAAGAACCTGTCCGACGCCATCCTGCTGA
GCGACATCCTGAGAGTGAACACCGAGATCACCAAGGCCCCCCTGAGCGCCTCTATGATCAAGAGATACGA
CGAGCACCACCAGGACCTGACCCTGCTGAAAGCTCTCGTGCGGCAGCAGCTGCCTGAGAAGTACAAAGAG
ATTTTCTTCGACCAGAGCAAGAACGGCTACGCCGGCTACATTGACGGCGGAGCCAGCCAGGAAGAGTTCT
ACAAGTTCATCAAGCCCATCCTGGAAAAGATGGACGGCACCGAGGAACTGCTCGTGAAGCTGAACAGAGA
GGACCTGCTGCGGAAGCAGCGGACCTTCGACAACGGCAGCATCCCCCACCAGATCCACCTGGGAGAGCTG
CACGCCATTCTGCGGCGGCAGGAAGATTT
